Addgene plasmid #21151: pcDNA-Flightless-1-LRR-HA
Depositing lab: Junying Yuan. Depositing organization: Harvard Medical School. Publication: Flightless-I regulates proinflammatory caspases by selectively modulating intracellular localization and caspase activity. Li J, Yin HL, Yuan J. J Cell Biol. 2008 Apr 21. 181(2):321-33. 10.1083/jcb.200711082 PubMed 18411310.
Backbone
  Vector backbone: pcDNA3.1
  Vector type: Mammalian Expression
Growth in bacteria
  Bacterial resistance: Ampicillin, 100 μg/mL
  Growth temperature: 37°C
  Growth strain: DH5alpha
  Copy number: High Copy
Gene/Insert
  Gene/Insert name: pcDNA3-Fli-Lrr-HA (alt name: Fli-Lrr-HA)
  Species: M. musculus (mouse)
  Tag / fusion protein: HA (C terminal on backbone)
  Cloning method: Restriction Enzyme; 5′ cloning site HindIII (unknown if destroyed); 3′ cloning site Xhol (unknown if destroyed)
  Sequencing primers: 5′ n/a
Terms and licenses: Academic/Nonprofit Terms; Industry Terms: Not Available to Industry
How to cite: pcDNA-Flightless-1-LRR-HA was a gift from Junying Yuan (Addgene plasmid # 21151 ; http://n2t.net/addgene:21151 ; RRID:Addgene_21151)
