[The description below was written by a language model from this plasmid's Addgene catalogue record.]
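Description:
pcDNA-Flightless-1-LRR-HA is a mammalian expression plasmid built on the pcDNA3.1 backbone. It carries the leucine-rich repeat (LRR) portion of mouse Flightless-I fused to a C-terminal HA epitope tag. The insert was placed between the HindIII and XhoI sites of the polylinker by restriction cloning, and the record does not say whether these sites remain intact. The plasmid is maintained in E. coli as a high-copy plasmid under ampicillin selection. No feature table is provided, so the promoter, polyadenylation signal and any mammalian selection marker are not explicitly recorded. pcDNA3.1-type vectors generally drive the insert from the CMV immediate-early promoter with a downstream polyadenylation signal and often carry a drug-resistance cassette for selecting stable lines, but these details cannot be confirmed here. The exact residue boundaries of the LRR fragment are also not stated.

Flightless-I is a gelsolin-family protein with an N-terminal LRR region and a C-terminal gelsolin-like region. Expressing the LRR region alone lets researchers assign functions or binding activities to this part of the protein. The HA tag allows detection by western blot or immunofluorescence, and immunoprecipitation, without a Flightless-specific antibody. The associated publication concerns how Flightless-I regulates proinflammatory caspases through effects on their intracellular localization and activity. This suggests the construct was used as a domain-truncation tool in transfected mammalian cells, for example to map interactions or to test how the LRR region affects caspase localization and function.
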