>Addgene plasmid #21151 | pcDNA-Flightless-1-LRR-HA | addgene partial sequence | sequence record 26964 | BGH-rev 5'-TAGAAGGCACAGTCGAGG-3'
CGCTAGCTTTAGGTGAACTATAGAATAGGGCCCTCTAGAGTCGACTTAAGCATAGTCGGGCACATCGTAC
GGATACCCCTCGAGCGGCCGCCAGTGTGATGGATGGGCATCTGCGCTCTCCTCCTGCTTTTTGTTCTTCT
CCTGGGCAACATCTGACATGCCCTTCAGCACCTGCTTGGCCTGGTCATCCTGGGCTGAATCCTTGCGCCT
CCGCAGTCGCATCTTGCGAGCCATAGGGTCCTTGGGCCCACTCCCTGCAGCTGCAGCTGCAGCCACGGTA
GCAGGAGAGGCACCCGCTAGCCGCAGCTGGTTCTGCAGCGAGAAGTCGATGTTGTACCACTCAGCGGCAC
GGTCTGCGGGCTTGGGCGGCATGACCAGGTTGGGGTTCTCCCGCACATCCAGGACCTCGATCTCCGTCAG
GAAATGGATGGCTTCTGGGAGGGTCACCAGGTGGTTCTTGTTCAGGACAAGTTTCCTCAGCTTTGGGCAC
CTGCAGAGACTTTCAGGGACCAGCTCCAGGTTGTTGTTGGCAGCCATGAACTCTTCCAGGTTGGTGAGCT
TGCCAATGCCTGAGGGCAGCCCGTCAAAGTCCAGCTTGTTGGAATTCAGGTACAGCTTCTTCAGCTTGCT
CAGCTTGCAAATGGCTGAGGGCAGTGAGGTGAGCTGATTTCGGGACAGGTTCAGAGTTTCCACGTGCACC
CACTGGTCTATGCACAGGGACAGCTCCGTGATCTGGTTGCTGCTGAGGTTGAGGCGGCGCAGCTGGGAGA
GGTGTACGAACCACTCTCGGGCACTCGTGGTCAGGTCATTGCAAGAACAAAATCCACGTCTTGCCGAGGT
TGCCTCAGAACCCTCCAAGCTGGTGGGCCAGGTTGCTCTGGGGTGCCCCTGGGGTGCCTCCCCAAGGTTG
CAAGGTTCTGTGCAGGGCCCCTCTACATCGCCTT
