>Addgene plasmid #21151 | pcDNA-Flightless-1-LRR-HA | addgene partial sequence | sequence record 26965 | CMV-F 5'-CGCAAATGGGCGGTAGGCGTG-3'
CGGGGGGNNTTAGCAGAGCTCTCTGGCTACTAGAGAACCCACTGCTTACTGGCTTATCGAAATTAATACG
ACTCACTATAGGGAGACCCAAGCTTGACATCGAATTCCATGGAGGCCACCGGGGTGCTGCCGTTCGTGCG
TGGCGTGGACCTCAGCGGCAACGACTTCAAGGGCGGCTACTTCCCTGAGAATGTCAAGGCCATGACCAGC
CTGCGGTGGCTGAAGCTGAACCGCACTGGCCTCTGCTACCTGCCCGAGGAGCTGGCCGCCCTGCAGAAGC
TGGAACACTTGTCTGTGAGCCACAACAACCTGACCACGCTTCATGGGGAGCTGTCCAGCCTGCCATCGCT
GCGCGCCATCGTGGCCCGAGCCAACAGTCTGAAGAATTCCGGAGTCCCCGATGACATCTTCAAGCTAGAT
GATCTCTCAGTCCTGGACTTGAGCCACAACCAGCTGACAGAGTGCCCGCGGGAGCTGGAGAACGCCAAGA
ACATGCTGGTGCTGAACCTCAGCCACAACAGCATCGACACCATCCCCAACCAGCTCTTCATCAACCTCAC
TGACCTACTATACCTGGACCTCAGCGAGAACCGCCTGGAGAGCCTGCCCCCGCAGATGCGCCGCCTGGTG
CACCTGCAGACGCTCGTGCTCAATGGAAACCCCCTGCTGCATGCACAGCTCCGGCAGCTCCCAGCGATGA
CGGCCCTGCAGACCTGCACCTGCGGAGCACCCAGCGCACCCAGAGCANCCTGCCCACNAGCCTGGAGGTC
TGAGCACCTCGCAGANTGGATCTGTCTGCATGACTGANACGGTGCCGANTGTTGTAACCTCCCAGCTGGC
GCTAACTCGCACACAANNCGACTTCCTGGCTAACATGGTGNGTGAACTTAC
